Addgene plasmid #236246: pAAV Jph3gRNA mEmerald hSyn mTagBFP2-CAAX2
Purpose: Endogenous tagging of Junctophilin 3 with mEmerald with a fluorescent marker for the plasma membrane
Depositing lab: Jennifer Lippincott-Schwartz. Depositing organization: HHMI, Janelia Research Campus. Publication: Periodic ER-plasma membrane junctions support long-range Ca(2+) signal integration in dendrites. Benedetti L, Fan R, Weigel AV, Moore AS, Houlihan PR, Kittisopikul M, Park G, Petruncio A, Hubbard PM, Pang S, Xu CS, Hess HF, Saalfeld S, Rangaraju V, Clapham DE, De Camilli P, Ryan TA, Lippincott-Schwartz J. Cell. 2025 Jan 23;188(2):484-500.e22. doi: 10.1016/j.cell.2024.11.029. Epub 2024 Dec 20. PubMed 39708809.
Backbone
  Vector backbone: pAAV Syn intron Psam4GlyR m3m4 HA
  Backbone manufacturer: Scott Sternson (Addgene plasmid # 196041)
  Vector type: AAV
Growth in bacteria
  Bacterial resistance: Ampicillin, 100 μg/mL
  Growth temperature: 37°C
  Growth strain: NEB Stable
  Copy number: High Copy
Gene/Insert
  Gene/Insert name: gRNA for rat Jph3, mEmerald donor and mTagBFP2-CAAX2
  gRNA/shRNA sequence: AGCCCCGAGCTGTACCGCAA
  Species: Synthetic
  Insert size (bp): 20
  Promoter: U6 and human Synapsin1
  Tag / fusion protein: mTagBFP2 (N terminal on insert)
  Cloning method: Restriction Enzyme; 5′ cloning site HindIII/NheI (unknown if destroyed); 3′ cloning site XhoI/SacI (unknown if destroyed)
  Sequencing primers: 5′ hU6-F
Terms and licenses: Academic/Nonprofit Terms; Industry Terms: Not Available to Industry
How to cite: pAAV Jph3gRNA mEmerald hSyn mTagBFP2-CAAX2 was a gift from Jennifer Lippincott-Schwartz (Addgene plasmid # 236246 ; http://n2t.net/addgene:236246 ; RRID:Addgene_236246)
