[The description below was written by a language model from this plasmid's Addgene catalogue record and pLannotate feature annotations shown in this document.]
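Description:
pAAV Jph3gRNA mEmerald hSyn mTagBFP2-CAAX2 is an AAV transfer plasmid of about 6.5 kb, built on a synapsin-intron pAAV backbone. It is designed to tag the endogenous rat Junctophilin 3 (Jph3) gene with mEmerald in neurons while marking the plasma membrane in blue. It is maintained in E. coli through a high-copy ColE1/pUC origin with ampicillin resistance (β-lactamase under its own promoter), and it also carries an f1 phage origin. Small lacZα, lacI and SV40 large T fragments in the annotation appear to be backbone remnants rather than functional parts. AAV2 inverted terminal repeats flank the payload, one annotated only as a fragment. These allow the intervening DNA to be packaged into recombinant AAV.

Between the ITRs there are three functional modules. A human U6 RNA polymerase III promoter drives a 20-nt guide against rat Jph3 fused to the S. pyogenes Cas9 gRNA scaffold, and a second partial scaffold match lies just downstream. Next comes a promoterless mEmerald coding sequence that serves as the donor for insertion at the Cas9 cut site, so green fluorescence should report Jph3 expressed from its native locus. The record does not describe the integration mechanism or any sequences flanking the donor. No Cas9 is annotated, so the nuclease must be supplied separately.

The third module is a neuron-specific human synapsin I promoter followed by a chimeric intron. It expresses mTagBFP2 fused at its C-terminal end to a CAAX2 motif, a lipidation signal that targets the protein to the plasma membrane. WPRE and an SV40 poly(A) signal follow this cassette, though the poly(A) signal is annotated on the opposite strand. The associated work concerns ER–plasma membrane junctions in dendrites, consistent with using the construct to image endogenous Jph3 against the membrane.
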