Features (pLannotate 1.2.2; 19 found; start..end, strand, type, name):
    237..825     -  rep_origin     ori: high-copy-number ColE1/pMB1/pBR322/pUC origin of replication
    996..1856    -  CDS            AmpR: β-lactamase; bla; confers resistance to ampicillin, carbenicillin, and related antibiotics
   1857..1961    -  promoter       AmpR promoter: bla
   2014..2442    -  rep_origin     f1 ori (sequence partly withheld): f1 bacteriophage origin of replication; arrow indicates direction of (+) strand synthesis
   2447..2516    -  CDS            lacZα (fragment): LacZα fragment of β-galactosidase; lacZ fragment
   2511..2643    -  repeat_region  AAV2 ITR (fragment): inverted terminal repeat of adeno-associated virus serotype 2 inverted
   2725..2965    +  promoter       U6 promoter: RNA polymerase III promoter for human U6 snRNA
   3001..3076    +  misc_RNA       gRNA scaffold: guide RNA scaffold for the Streptococcus pyogenes CRISPR/Cas9 system
   3083..3126    +  misc_RNA       gRNA scaffold (fragment): guide RNA scaffold for the Streptococcus pyogenes CRISPR/Cas9 system
   3204..3919    +  CDS            mEmerald (fragment): brightly fluorescent monomeric variant of GFP mammalian codon-optimized
   4006..4453    +  promoter       hSyn promoter: human synapsin I promoter; confers neuron-specific expression (Kügler et al., 2003)
   4469..4601    +  intron         chimeric intron: chimera between introns from human β-globin and immunoglobulin heavy chain genes
   4621..5331    +  CDS            mTagBFP2: mTagBFP2 is a basic (constitutively fluorescent) blue fluorescent protein published in 2011, derived from Entacmaea quadricolor. It is reported to be a very rapidly-maturing monomer with very low acid sensitivity.
   5410..5998    +  misc_feature   WPRE: woodchuck hepatitis virus posttranscriptional regulatory element
   5999..6018    +  misc_feature   MCS (fragment): pBluescript multiple cloning site
   6047..6168    -  polyA_signal   SV40 poly(A) signal: SV40 polyadenylation signal
   6191..6259    -  CDS            large T antigen (fragment): large T antigen from SV40 (simian virus 40)
   6330..4       +  repeat_region  AAV2 ITR (across the origin): inverted terminal repeat of adeno-associated virus serotype 2 inverted
   6457..54      -  CDS            lacI (fragment) (across the origin): lac repressor; lacI; The lac repressor binds to the lac operator to inhibit transcription in E. coli. This inhibition can be relieved by adding lactose or isopropyl-β-D-thiogalactopyranoside (IPTG).
>Addgene plasmid #236246 | pAAV Jph3gRNA mEmerald hSyn mTagBFP2-CAAX2 | addgene full sequence | sequence record 471080 | Addgene NGS Result
CTGCATTAATGAATCGGCCAACGCGCGGGGAGAGGCGGTTTGCGTATTGGGCGCTCTTCCGCTTCCTCGC
TCACTGACTCGCTGCGCTCGGTCGTTCGGCTGCGGCGAGCGGTATCAGCTCACTCAAAGGCGGTAATACG
GTTATCCACAGAATCAGGGGATAACGCAGGAAAGAACATGTGAGCAAAAGGCCAGCAAAAGGCCAGGAAC
CGTAAAAAGGCCGCGTTGCTGGCGTTTTTCCATAGGCTCCGCCCCCCTGACGAGCATCACAAAAATCGAC
GCTCAAGTCAGAGGTGGCGAAACCCGACAGGACTATAAAGATACCAGGCGTTTCCCCCTGGAAGCTCCCT
CGTGCGCTCTCCTGTTCCGACCCTGCCGCTTACCGGATACCTGTCCGCCTTTCTCCCTTCGGGAAGCGTG
GCGCTTTCTCATAGCTCACGCTGTAGGTATCTCAGTTCGGTGTAGGTCGTTCGCTCCAAGCTGGGCTGTG
TGCACGAACCCCCCGTTCAGCCCGACCGCTGCGCCTTATCCGGTAACTATCGTCTTGAGTCCAACCCGGT
AAGACACGACTTATCGCCACTGGCAGCAGCCACTGGTAACAGGATTAGCAGAGCGAGGTATGTAGGCGGT
GCTACAGAGTTCTTGAAGTGGTGGCCTAACTACGGCTACACTAGAAGAACAGTATTTGGTATCTGCGCTC
TGCTGAAGCCAGTTACCTTCGGAAAAAGAGTTGGTAGCTCTTGATCCGGCAAACAAACCACCGCTGGTAG
CGGTGGTTTTTTTGTTTGCAAGCAGCAGATTACGCGCAGAAAAAAAGGATCTCAAGAAGATCCTTTGATC
TTTTCTACGGGGTCTGACGCTCAGTGGAACGAAAACTCACGTTAAGGGATTTTGGTCATGAGATTATCAA
AAAGGATCTTCACCTAGATCCTTTTAAATTAAAAATGAAGTTTTAAATCAATCTAAAGTATATATGAGTA
AACTTGGTCTGACAGTTACCAATGCTTAATCAGTGAGGCACCTATCTCAGCGATCTGTCTATTTCGTTCA
TCCATAGTTGCCTGACTCCCCGTCGTGTAGATAACTACGATACGGGAGGGCTTACCATCTGGCCCCAGTG
CTGCAATGATACCGCGAGACCCACGCTCACCGGCTCCAGATTTATCAGCAATAAACCAGCCAGCCGGAAG
GGCCGAGCGCAGAAGTGGTCCTGCAACTTTATCCGCCTCCATCCAGTCTATTAATTGTTGCCGGGAAGCT
AGAGTAAGTAGTTCGCCAGTTAATAGTTTGCGCAACGTTGTTGCCATTGCTACAGGCATCGTGGTGTCAC
GCTCGTCGTTTGGTATGGCTTCATTCAGCTCCGGTTCCCAACGATCAAGGCGAGTTACATGATCCCCCAT
GTTGTGCAAAAAAGCGGTTAGCTCCTTCGGTCCTCCGATCGTTGTCAGAAGTAAGTTGGCCGCAGTGTTA
TCACTCATGGTTATGGCAGCACTGCATAATTCTCTTACTGTCATGCCATCCGTAAGATGCTTTTCTGTGA
CTGGTGAGTACTCAACCAAGTCATTCTGAGAATAGTGTATGCGGCGACCGAGTTGCTCTTGCCCGGCGTC
AATACGGGATAATACCGCGCCACATAGCAGAACTTTAAAAGTGCTCATCATTGGAAAACGTTCTTCGGGG
CGAAAACTCTCAAGGATCTTACCGCTGTTGAGATCCAGTTCGATGTAACCCACTCGTGCACCCAACTGAT
CTTCAGCATCTTTTACTTTCACCAGCGTTTCTGGGTGAGCAAAAACAGGAAGGCAAAATGCCGCAAAAAA
GGGAATAAGGGCGACACGGAAATGTTGAATACTCATACTCTTCCTTTTTCAATATTATTGAAGCATTTAT
CAGGGTTATTGTCTCATGAGCGGATACATATTTGAATGTATTTAGAAAAATAAACAAATAGGGGTTCCGC
GCACATTTCCCCGAAAAGTGCCACCTAAATTGTAAGCGTTAATATTTTGTTAAAATTCGCGTTAAATTTT
TGTTAAATCAGCTCATTTTTTAACCAATAGGCCGAAATCGGCAAAATCCCTTATAAATCAAAAGAATAGA
CCGAGATAGGGT
[37 nt withheld, positions 2113-2149]
AAAGAACGTGGACTCCAACGTCAAAGG
[49 nt withheld, positions 2177-2225]
T
[91 nt withheld, positions 2227-2317]
G
[124 nt withheld, positions 2319-2442]
CCCATTCGCCATTCAGGCTGCGCAACTGTTGGGAAGGGCGATCGGTGCGGGCCTCTTCGCTATTACGCCA
GCTGCGCGCTCGCTCGCTCACTGAGGCCGCCCGGGCAAAGCCCGGGCGTCGGGCGACCTTTGGTCGCCCG
GCCTCAGTGAGCGAGCGAGCGCGCAGAGAGGGAGTGGCCAACTCCATCACTAGGGGTTCCTTGTAGTTAA
TGATTAACCCGCCATGCTACTTATCTACGTAGCCATGCTCTAGGAAGATCTCTGCAGAGGGCCCTGCGTA
TGGAGGGCCTATTTCCCATGATTCCTTCATATTTGCATATACGATACAAGGCTGTTAGAGAGATAATTGG
AATTAATTTGACTGTAAACACAAAGATATTAGTACAAAATACGTGACGTAGAAAGTAATAATTTCTTGGG
TAGTTTGCAGTTTTAAAATTATGTTTTAAAATGGACTATCATATGCTTACCGTAACTTGAAAGTATTTCG
ATTTCTTGGCTTTATATATCTTGTGGAAAGGACGAAACACCGGCACCGAGCCCCGAGCTGTACCGCAAGT
TTTAGAGCTAGAAATAGCAAGTTAAAATAAGGCTAGTCCGTTATCAACTTGAAAAAGTGGCACCGAGTCG
GTGCTTTTTTGTTTTAGAGCTAGAAATAGCAAGTTAAAATAAGGCTAGTCCGTTTTTAGCGCGTGCGCCA
ATTCTGCAGACAAATGGCTCTAGAAGCTTCCCTTGCGGTACAGCTCGGGGCTCTGGCGGTGTGGTGAGCA
AGGGCGAGGAGCTGTTCACCGGGGTGGTGCCCATCCTGGTCGAGCTGGACGGCGACGTAAACGGCCACAA
GTTCAGCGTGTCCGGCGAGGGCGAGGGCGATGCCACCTACGGCAAGCTGACCCTGAAGTTCATCTGCACC
ACCGGCAAGCTGCCCGTGCCCTGGCCCACCCTCGTGACCACCTTGACCTACGGCGTGCAGTGCTTCGCCC
GCTACCCCGACCACATGAAGCAGCACGACTTCTTCAAGTCCGCCATGCCCGAAGGCTACGTCCAGGAGCG
CACCATCTTCTTCAAGGACGACGGCAACTACAAGACCCGCGCCGAGGTGAAGTTCGAGGGCGACACCCTG
GTGAACCGCATCGAGCTGAAGGGCATCGACTTCAAGGAGGACGGCAACATCCTGGGGCACAAGCTGGAGT
ACAACTACAACAGCCACAAGGTCTATATCACCGCCGACAAGCAGAAGAACGGCATCAAGGTGAACTTCAA
GACCCGCCACAACATCGAGGACGGCAGCGTGCAGCTCGCCGACCACTACCAGCAGAACACCCCCATCGGC
GACGGCCCCGTGCTGCTGCCCGACAACCACTACCTGAGCACCCAGTCCAAGCTGAGCAAAGACCCCAACG
AGAAGCGCGATCACATGGTCCTGCTGGAGTTCGTGACCGCCGCCGGGATCACTCTCGGCATGGACGAGCT
CTACAAGGGAGGTAGCCCTTGCGGTACAGCTCGGGGCTCTCGAGACGCGCCGCTTGCGGTACCGGATCCT
ACGTATCTAGAGTCGACACTAGTAGTGCAAGTGGGTTTTAGGACCAGGATGAGGCGGGGTGGGGGTGCCT
ACCTGACGACCGACCCCGACCCACTGGACAAGCACCCAACCCCCATTCCCCAAATTGCGCATCCCCTATC
AGAGAGGGGGAGGGGAAACAGGATGCGGCGAGGCGCGTGCGCACTGCCAGCTTCAGCACCGCGGACAGTG
CCTTCGCCCCCGCCTGGCGGCGCGCGCCACCGCCGCCTCAGCACTGAAGGCGCGCTGACGTCACTCGCCG
GTCCCCCGCAAACTCCCCTTCCCGGCCACCTTGGTCGCGTCCGCGCCGCCGCCGGCCCAGCCGGACCGCA
CCACGCGAGGCGCGAGATAGGGGGGCACGGGCGCGACCATCTGCGCTGCGGCGCCGGCGACTCAGCGCTG
CCTCAGTCTGCGGTGGGCAGCGGAGGAGTCGTGTCGTGCCTGAGAGCGCAGTCGAATTCAAGCTAGGTAA
GTATCAAGGTTACAAGACAGGTTTAAGGAGACCAATAGAAACTGGGCTTGTCGAGACAGAGATGACTCTT
GCGTTTCTGATAGGCACCTATTGGTCTTACTGACATCCACTTTGCCTTTCTCTCCACAGGTGATAAGCTA
GCGCCACCATGGTGTCTAAGGGCGAAGAGCTGATTAAGGAGAACATGCACATGAAGCTGTACATGGAGGG
CACCGTGGACAACCATCACTTCAAGTGCACATCCGAGGGCGAAGGCAAGCCCTACGAGGGCACCCAGACC
ATGAGAATCAAGGTGGTCGAGGGCGGCCCTCTCCCCTTCGCCTTCGACATCCTGGCTACTAGCTTCCTCT
ACGGCAGCAAGACCTTCATCAACCACACCCAGGGCATCCCCGACTTCTTCAAGCAGTCCTTCCCTGAGGG
CTTCACATGGGAGAGAGTCACCACATACGAAGATGGGGGCGTGCTGACCGCTACCCAGGACACCAGCCTC
CAGGACGGCTGCCTCATCTACAACGTCAAGATCAGAGGGGTGAACTTCACATCCAACGGCCCTGTGATGC
AGAAGAAAACACTCGGCTGGGAGGCCTTCACCGAGACGCTGTACCCCGCTGACGGCGGCCTGGAAGGCAG
AAACGACATGGCCCTGAAGCTCGTGGGCGGGAGCCATCTGATCGCAAACGCCAAGACCACATATAGATCC
AAGAAACCCGCTAAGAACCTCAAGATGCCTGGCGTCTACTATGTGGACTACAGACTGGAAAGAATCAAGG
AGGCCAACAACGAGACCTACGTCGAGCAGCACGAGGTGGCAGTGGCCAGATACTGCGACCTCCCTAGCAA
ACTGGGGCACAAGCTAAATGGCGGCTCCGGAGGCAGCAAGAAAAAGAAGAAGAAGTCCAAGACAAAATGC
GTGATTATGTAGTAAGAGCTCATCGATAATCAACCTCTGGATTACAAAATTTGTGAAAGATTGACTGGTA
TTCTTAACTATGTTGCTCCTTTTACGCTATGTGGATACGCTGCTTTAATGCCTTTGTATCATGCTATTGC
TTCCCGTATGGCTTTCATTTTCTCCTCCTTGTATAAATCCTGGTTGCTGTCTCTTTATGAGGAGTTGTGG
CCCGTTGTCAGGCAACGTGGCGTGGTGTGCACTGTGTTTGCTGACGCAACCCCCACTGGTTGGGGCATTG
CCACCACCTGTCAGCTCCTTTCCGGGACTTTCGCTTTCCCCCTCCCTATTGCCACGGCGGAACTCATCGC
CGCCTGCCTTGCCCGCTGCTGGACAGGGGCTCGGCTGTTGGGCACTGACAATTCCGTGGTGTTGTCGGGG
AAATCATCGTCCTTTCCTTGGCTGCTCGCCTGTGTTGCCACCTGGATTCTGCGCGGGACGTCCTTCTGCT
ACGTCCCTTCGGCCCTCAATCCAGCGGACCTTCCTTCCCGCGGCCTGCTGCCGGCTCTGCGGCCTCTTCC
GCGTCTACGCCTTCGCCCTCAGACGAGTCGGATCTCCCTTTGGGCCGCCTCCCCGCATCGATACCGTCGA
CCTCGACCCGGGCGGCCGCTTCGAGCAGACATGATAAGATACATTGATGAGTTTGGACAAACCACAACTA
GAATGCAGTGAAAAAAATGCTTTATTTGTGAAATTTGTGATGCTATTGCTTTATTTGTAACCATTATAAG
CTGCAATAAACAAGTTAACAACAACAATTGCATTCATTTTATGTTTCAGGTTCAGGGGGAGATGTGGGAG
GTTTTTTAAAGCAAGTAAAACCTCTACAAATGTGGTAAAATCGATAAGGATCTTCCTAGAGCATGGCTAC
GTAGATAAGTAGCATGGCGGGTTAATCATTAACTACAAGGAACCCCTAGTGATGGAGTTGGCCACTCCCT
CTCTGCGCGCTCGCTCGCTCACTGAGGCCGGGCGACCAAAGGTCGCCCGACGCCCGGGCTTTGCCCGGGC
GGCCTCAGTGAGCGAGCGAGCGCGCAG
